>Addgene plasmid #64764 | pKV006 | depositor full sequence | sequence record 109181 | Full Sequence
TCGCGCGTTTCGGTGATGACGGTGAAAACCTCTGACACATGCAGCTCCCGGAGACGGTCACAGCTTGTCT
GTAAGCGGATGCCGGGAGCAGACAAGCCCGTCAGGGCGCGTCAGCGGGTGTTGGCGGGTGTCGGGGCTGG
CTTAACTATGCGGCATCAGAGCAGATTGTACTGAGAGTGCACCATATGCGGTGTGAAATACCGCACAGAT
GCGTAAGGAGAAAATACCGCATCAGGAAATTGTAAACGTTAATATTTTGTTAAAATTCGCGTTAAATTTT
TGTTAAATCAGCTCATTTTTTAACCAATAGGCCGAAATCGGCAAAATCCCTTATAAATCAAAAGAATAGA
CCGAGATAGGGT
[37 nt withheld, positions 363-399]
AAAGAACGTGGACTCCAACGTCAAAGG
[49 nt withheld, positions 427-475]
T
[91 nt withheld, positions 477-567]
G
[124 nt withheld, positions 569-692]
CGCGCCATTCGCCATTCAGGCTGCGCAACTGTTGGGAAGGGCGATCGGTGCGGGCCTCTTCGCTATTACG
CCAGCTGGCGAAAGGGGGATGTGCTGCAAGGCGATTAAGTTGGGTAACGCCAGGGTTTTCCCAGTCACGA
CGTTGTAAAACGACGGCCAGTGAATTGTAATACGACTCACTATAGGGCGAATTGGGCCCAATGCATTGGC
GCCGCGGCCGCGGTGGATCTGGTGGATCTGCTAGCGGTAAGCCTATCCCTAACCCTCTCCTCGGTCTCGA
TTCTACGAGCGCTATAACTTCGTATAATGTATGCTATACGAAGTTATCAGGTACCTACCCATACGATGTT
CCTGACTATGCGACTAGTTAACTTCTAAATAAGCGAATTTCTTATGATTTATGATTTTTATTATTAAATA
AGTTATAAAAAAAATAAGTGTATACAAATTTTAAAGTGACTCTTAGGTTTTAAAACGAAAATTCTTATTC
TTGAGTAACTCTTTCCTGTAGGTCAGGTTGCTTTCTCAGGTATAGTATGAGGTCGCTCTTATTGACCACA
CCTCTACCGGCAGATCCGCTAGGGATAACAGGGTAAGGATCCAGATTGTACTGAGAGTGCACCATAATCA
TCGATGAATTCGAGCTCGTTTTCGACACTGGATGGCGGCGTTAGTATCGAATCGACAGCAGTATAGCGAC
CAGCATTCACATACGATTGACGCATGATATTACTTTCTGCGCACTTAACTTCGCATCTGGGCAGATGATG
TCGAGGCGAAAAAAAATATAAATCACGCTAACATTTGATTAAAATAGAACAACTACAATATAAAAAAACT
ATACAAATGACAAGTTCTTGAAAACAAGAATCTTTTTATTGTCAGTACTGATTATTCCTTTGCCCTCGGA
CGAGTGCTGGGGCGTCGGTTTCCACTATCGGCGAGTACTTCTACACAGCCATCGGTCCAGACGGCCGCGC
TTCTGCGGGCGATTTGTGTACGCCCGACAGTCCCGGCTCCGGATCGGACGATTGCGTCGCATCGACCCTG
CGCCCAAGCTGCATCATCGAAATTGCCGTCAACCAAGCTCTGATAGAGTTGGTCAAGACCAATGCGGAGC
ATATACGCCCGGAGCCGCGGCGATCCTGCAAGCTCCGGATGCCTCCGCTCGAAGTAGCGCGTCTGCTGCT
CCATACAAGCCAACCACGGCCTCCAGAAGAAGATGTTGGCGACCTCGTATTGGGAATCCCCGAACATCGC
CTCGCTCCAGTCAATGACCGCTGTTATGCGGCCATTGTCCGTCAGGACATTGTTGGAGCCGAAATCCGCG
TGCACGAGGTGCCGGACTTCGGGGCAGTCCTCGGCCCAAAGCATCAGCTCATCGAGAGCCTGCGCGACGG
ACGCACTGACGGTGTCGTCCATCACAGTTTGCCAGTGATACACATGGGGATCAGCAATCGCGCATATGAA
ATCACGCCATGTAGTGTATTGACCGATTCCTTGCGGTCCGAATGGGCCGAACCCGCTCGTCTGGCTAAGA
TCGGCCGCAGCGATCGCATCCATGGCCTCCGCGACCGGCTGCAGAACAGCGGGCAGTTCGGTTTCAGGCA
GGTCTTGCAACGTGACACCCTGTGCACGGCGGGAGATGCAATAGGTCAGGCTCTCGCTGAATTCCCCAAT
GTCAAGCACTTCCGGAATCGGGAGCGCGGCCGATGCAAAGTGCCGATAAACATAACGATCTTTGTAGAAA
CCATCGGCGCAGCTATTTACCCGCAGGACATATCCACGCCCTCCTACATCGAAGCTGAAAGCACGAGATT
CTTCGCCCTCCGAGAGCTGCATCAGGTCGGAGACGCTGTCGAACTTTTCGATCAGAAACTTCTCGACAGA
CGTCGCGGTGAGTTCAGGCTTTTTACCCATGGTTGTTTATGTTCGGATGTGATGTGAGAACTGTATCCTA
GCAAGATTTTAAAAGGAAGTATATGAAAGAAGAACCTCAGTGGCAAATCCTAACCTTTTATATTTCTCTA
CAGGGGCGCGGCGTGGGGACAATTCAACGCGTCTGTGAGGGGAGCGTTTCCCTGCTCGCAGGTCCGCAGC
GAGGAGCCGTAATTTTTGCTTCGCGCCGTGCGGCCATCAAAATGTATGGATGCAAATGATTATACATGGG
GATGTATGGGCTAAATGTACGGGCGACAGTCACATCATGCCCCTGAGCTGCGCACGTCAAGACTGTCAAG
GAGGGTATTCTGGGCCTCCATGTCGCTGGCCGGGTGACCCGGCGGGGACGAGGCAAGCTAAACAGATCTG
GCGCGCCTTAATTAACCCTATGCGGTGTGAAATACCGCACAGTCTAGAATAACTTCGTATAATGTATGCT
ATACGAAGTTATCAGTCGACATGGCAAGCATGACTGGTGGACAGCAAATGGGTTGTACATAAGCGGCCGC
GCATGCAAGCTTTTGTTCCCTTTAGTGAGGGTTAATTTCGAGCTTGGCGTAATCATGGTCATAGCTGTTT
CCTGTGTGAAATTGTTATCCGCTCACAATTCCACACAACATACGAGCCGGAAGCATAAAGTGTAAAGCCT
GGGGTGCCTAATGAGTGAGCTAACTCACATTAATTGCGTTGCGCTCACTGCCCGCTTTCCAGTCGGGAAA
CCTGTCGTGCCAGCTGCATTAATGAATCGGCCAACGCGCGGGGAGAGGCGGTTTGCGTATTGGGCGCTCT
TCCGCTTCCTCGCTCACTGACTCGCTGCGCTCGGTCGTTCGGCTGCGGCGAGCGGTATCAGCTCACTCAA
AGGCGGTAATACGGTTATCCACAGAATCAGGGGATAACGCAGGAAAGAACATGTGAGCAAAAGGCCAGCA
AAAGGCCAGGAACCGTAAAAAGGCCGCGTTGCTGGCGTTTTTCCATAGGCTCCGCCCCCCTGACGAGCAT
CACAAAAATCGACGCTCAAGTCAGAGGTGGCGAAACCCGACAGGACTATAAAGATACCAGGCGTTTCCCC
CTGGAAGCTCCCTCGTGCGCTCTCCTGTTCCGACCCTGCCGCTTACCGGATACCTGTCCGCCTTTCTCCC
TTCGGGAAGCGTGGCGCTTTCTCATAGCTCACGCTGTAGGTATCTCAGTTCGGTGTAGGTCGTTCGCTCC
AAGCTGGGCTGTGTGCACGAACCCCCCGTTCAGCCCGACCGCTGCGCCTTATCCGGTAACTATCGTCTTG
AGTCCAACCCGGTAAGACACGACTTATCGCCACTGGCAGCAGCCACTGGTAACAGGATTAGCAGAGCGAG
GTATGTAGGCGGTGCTACAGAGTTCTTGAAGTGGTGGCCTAACTACGGCTACACTAGAAGGACAGTATTT
GGTATCTGCGCTCTGCTGAAGCCAGTTACCTTCGGAAAAAGAGTTGGTAGCTCTTGATCCGGCAAACAAA
CCACCGCTGGTAGCGGTGGTTTTTTTGTTTGCAAGCAGCAGATTACGCGCAGAAAAAAAGGATCTCAAGA
AGATCCTTTGATCTTTTCTACGGGGTCTGACGCTCAGTGGAACGAAAACTCACGTTAAGGGATTTTGGTC
ATGAGATTATCAAAAAGGATCTTCACCTAGATCCTTTTAAATTAAAAATGAAGTTTTAAATCAATCTAAA
GTATATATGAGTAAACTTGGTCTGACAGTTACCAATGCTTAATCAGTGAGGCACCTATCTCAGCGATCTG
TCTATTTCGTTCATCCATAGTTGCCTGACTCCCCGTCGTGTAGATAACTACGATACGGGAGGGCTTACCA
TCTGGCCCCAGTGCTGCAATGATACCGCGAGACCCACGCTCACCGGCTCCAGATTTATCAGCAATAAACC
AGCCAGCCGGAAGGGCCGAGCGCAGAAGTGGTCCTGCAACTTTATCCGCCTCCATCCAGTCTATTAATTG
TTGCCGGGAAGCTAGAGTAAGTAGTTCGCCAGTTAATAGTTTGCGCAACGTTGTTGCCATTGCTACAGGC
ATCGTGGTGTCACGCTCGTCGTTTGGTATGGCTTCATTCAGCTCCGGTTCCCAACGATCAAGGCGAGTTA
CATGATCCCCCATGTTGTGCAAAAAAGCGGTTAGCTCCTTCGGTCCTCCGATCGTTGTCAGAAGTAAGTT
GGCCGCAGTGTTATCACTCATGGTTATGGCAGCACTGCATAATTCTCTTACTGTCATGCCATCCGTAAGA
TGCTTTTCTGTGACTGGTGAGTACTCAACCAAGTCATTCTGAGAATAGTGTATGCGGCGACCGAGTTGCT
CTTGCCCGGCGTCAATACGGGATAATACCGCGCCACATAGCAGAACTTTAAAAGTGCTCATCATTGGAAA
ACGTTCTTCGGGGCGAAAACTCTCAAGGATCTTACCGCTGTTGAGATCCAGTTCGATGTAACCCACTCGT
GCACCCAACTGATCTTCAGCATCTTTTACTTTCACCAGCGTTTCTGGGTGAGCAAAAACAGGAAGGCAAA
ATGCCGCAAAAAAGGGAATAAGGGCGACACGGAAATGTTGAATACTCATACTCTTCCTTTTTCAATATTA
TTGAAGCATTTATCAGGGTTATTGTCTCATGAGCGGATACATATTTGAATGTATTTAGAAAAATAAACAA
ATAGGGGTTCCGCGCACATTTCCCCGAAAAGTGCCACCTGACGTCTAAGAAACCATTATTATCATGACAT
TAACCTATAAAAATAGGCGTATCACGAGGCCCTTTCGTC
Features (pLannotate 1.2.2; 23 found; start..end, strand, type, name):
    137..236     +  misc_feature   bom (fragment): basis of mobility region from pBR322
    237..692     -  rep_origin     f1 ori (sequence partly withheld): f1 bacteriophage origin of replication; arrow indicates direction of (+) strand synthesis
    700..857     -  CDS            lacZα (fragment): LacZα fragment of β-galactosidase; lacZ fragment
    860..878     +  promoter       T7 promoter: promoter for bacteriophage T7 RNA polymerase
    938..979     +  CDS            V5 tag: epitope tag from simian virus 5
    986..1019    -  protein_bind   loxP: Cre-mediated recombination occurs in the 8-bp core sequence (GCATACAT). Cre recombinase
   1028..1054    +  CDS            3xHA (fragment): three tandem HA epitope tags
   1075..1262    +  terminator     ADH1 terminator: S. cerevisiae ADH1; transcription terminator for the S. cerevisiae alcohol dehydrogenase 1 (ADH1) gene
   1294..1318    +  misc_feature   bom (fragment): basis of mobility region from pBR322
   1381..1578    -  terminator     TEF terminator: Ashbya gossypii TEF terminator
   1381..2956    -  gene           hphMX6: yeast selectable marker conferring hygromycin resistance
   3021..3044    +  misc_feature   bom (fragment): basis of mobility region from pBR322
   3051..3084    -  protein_bind   loxP: Cre-mediated recombination occurs in the 8-bp core sequence (GCATACAT). Cre recombinase
   3093..3125    +  CDS            T7 tag (gene 10 leader): leader peptide from bacteriophage T7 gene 10 promotes efficient translation in E. coli
   3161..3179    -  promoter       T3 promoter: promoter for bacteriophage T3 RNA polymerase
   3224..3240    -  protein_bind   lac operator: The lac repressor binds to the lac operator to inhibit transcription in E. coli. This inhibition can be relieved by adding lactose or isopropyl-β-D-thiogalactopyranoside (IPTG). lac repressor encoded by lacI
   3248..3278    -  promoter       lac promoter: promoter for the E. coli lac operon
   3293..3314    -  protein_bind   CAP binding site: CAP binding activates transcription in the presence of cAMP. E. coli catabolite activator protein
   3327..3419    -  CDS            lacI (fragment): lac repressor; lacI; The lac repressor binds to the lac operator to inhibit transcription in E. coli. This inhibition can be relieved by adding lactose or isopropyl-β-D-thiogalactopyranoside (IPTG).
   3602..4190    -  rep_origin     ori: high-copy-number ColE1/pMB1/pBR322/pUC origin of replication
   4361..5221    -  CDS            AmpR: β-lactamase; bla; confers resistance to ampicillin, carbenicillin, and related antibiotics
   5222..5326    -  promoter       AmpR promoter: bla
   5421..35      +  CDS            rop (fragment) (across the origin): Rop protein, which maintains plasmids at low copy number; rop
