[The description below was written by a language model from this plasmid's Addgene catalogue record and pLannotate feature annotations shown in this document.]
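Description:
pKV006 is a 5.4 kb bacterial template plasmid carrying a synthetic Recombination-Induced Tag Exchange (RITE) cassette for use in Saccharomyces cerevisiae. The catalogue lists the backbone as unknown, but the annotated features resemble a standard phagemid-type cloning vector. They include a high-copy ColE1/pUC origin, an f1 origin, and an ampicillin resistance gene with its own promoter for propagation and selection in E. coli. A disrupted lacZα region with lac promoter and operator elements is also present, and T7 and T3 promoters flank the insert. The short bom, rop and lacI fragments called by the annotation are probably backbone remnants or spurious matches.

The cassette has no promoter of its own, consistent with a design in which it is fused in frame to the 3′ end of a gene of interest so that expression comes from that gene's promoter. Reading through the cassette, an invariant V5 epitope is followed by a loxP site, an HA epitope (annotated as a fragment of 3xHA) and the ADH1 terminator. Next comes an hphMX hygromycin resistance marker in the opposite orientation, then a second loxP site in the same orientation as the first, followed by a T7 epitope tag. Before recombination the tagged protein carries V5 and HA, and hygromycin selects for cells that retain the cassette. Cre-mediated recombination between the two loxP sites excises the HA tag, terminator and marker, so that newly synthesised protein carries V5 and T7 instead. Old and new protein pools can then be distinguished by the HA and T7 tags, while V5 reports total protein. The cassette series is intended for monitoring protein dynamics such as turnover and inheritance in yeast.
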