Addgene plasmid #64764: pKV006
Purpose: Recombination-Induced Tag Exchange (RITE) Cassette, HA to a T7 epitope tag, invariable V5 tag, Hygro selection
Depositing lab: Fred van Leeuwen. Depositing organization: Netherlands Cancer Institute. Publication: Recombination-induced tag exchange (RITE) cassette series to monitor protein dynamics in Saccharomyces cerevisiae. Terweij M, van Welsem T, van Deventer S, Verzijlbergen KF, Menendez-Benito V, Ontoso D, San-Segundo P, Neefjes J, van Leeuwen F. G3 (Bethesda). 2013 Aug 7;3(8):1261-72. doi: 10.1534/g3.113.006213. PubMed 23708297.
Backbone
  Vector backbone: unknown
  Vector type: RITE cassette
Growth in bacteria
  Bacterial resistance: Ampicillin, 100 μg/mL
  Growth temperature: 37°C
  Growth strain: DH5alpha
  Copy number: Unknown
Gene/Insert
  Gene/Insert name: RITE cassette
  Species: Synthetic
  Promoter: none
  Cloning method: Unknown
  Sequencing primers: 5′ M13-F20; 3′ M13R
Terms and licenses: Academic/Nonprofit Terms; Industry Terms: Not Available to Industry
How to cite: pKV006 was a gift from Fred van Leeuwen (Addgene plasmid # 64764 ; http://n2t.net/addgene:64764 ; RRID:Addgene_64764)
