>Addgene plasmid #64764 | pKV006 | addgene partial sequence | sequence record 113684 | M13pUC-Fwd 5'-CCCAGTCACGACGTTGTAAAACG-3'
GGGCGAATTGGGCCCAATGCATTGGCGCCGCGGCCGCGGTGGATCTGGTGGATCTGCTAGCGGTAAGCCT
ATCCCTAACCCTCTCCTCGGTCTCGATTCTACGAGCGCTATAACTTCGTATAATGTATGCTATACGAAGT
TATCAGGTACCTACCCATACGATGTTCCTGACTATGCGACTAGTTAACTTCTAAATAAGCGAATTTCTTA
TGATTTATGATTTTTATTATTAAATAAGTTATAAAAAAAATAAGTGTATACAAATTTTAAAGTGACTCTT
AGGTTTTAAAACGAAAATTCTTATTCTTGAGTAACTCTTTCCTGTAGGTCAGGTTGCTTTCTCAGGTATA
GTATGAGGTCGCTCTTATTGACCACACCTCTACCGGCAGATCCGCTAGGGATAACAGGGTAAGGATCCAG
ATTGTACTGAGAGTGCACCATAATCATCGATGAATTCGAGCTCGTTTTCGACACTGGATGGCGGCGTTAG
TATCGAATCGACAGCAGTATAGCGACCAGCATTCACATACGATTGACGCATGATATTACTTTCTGCGCAC
TTAACTTCGCATCTGGGCAGATGATGTCGAGGCGAAAAAAAATATAAATCACGCTAACATTTGATTAAAA
TAGAACAACTACAATATAAAAAAACTATACAAATGACAAGTTCTTGAAAACAAGAATCTTTTTATTGTCA
GTACTGATTATTCCTTTGCCCTCGGACGAGTGCTGGGGCGTCGGTTTCCACTATCGGCGAGTACTTCTAC
ACAGCCATCGGTCCAGACGGCCGCGCTTCTGCGGGCGATTTGTGTACGCCCGACAGTCCCGGCTCCGGAT
CGGACGATTGCGTCGCATCGACCCTGCGCCCAAGCTGCATCATCGAAATTGCCGTCAACCAAGCTCTGAT
AGAGTTGGTCAAGACCAATGCGGAGCATATACGCCCGGAGCCGCGGCGATCCTGCAAGCTCCGGATGCCT
CCGCTCGAAGTAGCGCGTCTGCTGCTCCATACAAGCCAACCACGGCCTCCAGAAGAAGATGTTGGCGACC
TCGTATTGGGA
