>Addgene plasmid #64764 | pKV006 | addgene partial sequence | sequence record 113904 | M13pUC-Rev 5'-AGCGGATAACAATTTCACACAGG-3'
AGCTCGAAATTAACCCTCACTAAAGGGAACAAAAGCTTGCATGCGCGGCCGCTTATGTACAACCCATTTG
CTGTCCACCAGTCATGCTTGCCATGTCGACTGATAACTTCGTATAGCATACATTATACGAAGTTATTCTA
GACTGTGCGGTATTTCACACCGCATAGGGTTAATTAAGGCGCGCCAGATCTGTTTAGCTTGCCTCGTCCC
CGCCGGGTCACCCGGCCAGCGACATGGAGGCCCAGAATACCCTCCTTGACAGTCTTGACGTGCGCAGCTC
AGGGGCATGATGTGACTGTCGCCCGTACATTTAGCCCATACATCCCCATGTATAATCATTTGCATCCATA
CATTTTGATGGCCGCACGGCGCGAAGCAAAAATTACGGCTCCTCGCTGCGGACCTGCGAGCAGGGAAACG
CTCCCCTCACAGACGCGTTGAATTGTCCCCACGCCGCGCCCCTGTAGAGAAATATAAAAGGTTAGGATTT
GCCACTGAGGTTCTTCTTTCATATACTTCCTTTTAAAATCTTGCTAGGATACAGTTCTCACATCACATCC
GAACATAAACAACCATGGGTAAAAAGCCTGAACTCACCGCGACGTCTGTCGAGAAGTTTCTGATCGAAAA
GTTCGACAGCGTCTCCGACCTGATGCAGCTCTCGGAGGGCGAAGAATCTCGTGCTTTCAGCTTCGATGTA
GGAGGGCGTGGATATGTCCTGCGGGTAAATAGCTGCGCCGATGGTTTCTACAAAGATCGTTATGTTTATC
GGCACTTTGCATCGGCCGCGCTCCCGATTCCGGAAGTGCTTGACATTGGGGAATTCAGCGAGAGCCTGAC
CTATTGCATCTCCCGCCGTGCACAGGGTGTCACGTTGCAAGACCTGCCTGAAACCGAACTGCCCGCTGTT
CTGCAGCCGGTCGCGGAGGCCATGGATGCGATCGCTGCGGCCGATCTTAGCCAGACGAGCGGGTTCGGCC
CATTCGGACCGCAAGGAATCGGTCAATACACTACATGGCGTGATTTCATATGCGCGATTGCTGATCCCCA
TGTGTATCACTGGCAAACTGTGATGGACGACACCGTCAGTGCGTCCGTCGCGCAGGCT
